>Addgene plasmid #46623 | AB.pCCL.sin.cPPT.U6.miR-505-Decoy.hPGK.GFP.WPRE | depositor partial sequence | sequence record 65949 | miR-505 Decoy
CATCAACAGAAAACCAGCTTGTGTTGACGCAAGTATTCTGGTCACAGAATACAACAGAAAACCAGCTTGT
GTTGACGCAAG
