>Addgene plasmid #46623 | AB.pCCL.sin.cPPT.U6.miR-505-Decoy.hPGK.GFP.WPRE | depositor partial sequence | sequence record 65950 | empty backbone
AATGCTTCAATAATATTGAAAAAGGAAGAGTATGAGTATTCAACATTTCCGTGTCGCCCTTATTCCCTTT
TTTGCGGCATTTTGCCTTCCTGTTTTTGCTCACCCAGAAACGCTGGTGAAAGTAAAAGATGCTGAAGATC
AGTTGGGTGCACGAGTGGGTTACATCGAACTGGATCTCAACAGCGGTAAGATCCTTGAGAGTTTTCGCCC
CGAAGAACGTTTTCCAATGATGAGCACTTTTAAAGTTCTGCTATGTGGCGCGGTATTATCCCGTATTGAC
GCCGGGCAAGAGCAACTCGGTCGCCGCATACACTATTCTCAGAATGACTTGGTTGAGTACTCACCAGTCA
CAGAAAAGCATCTTACGGATGGCATGACAGTAAGAGAATTATGCAGTGCTGCCATAACCATGAGTGATAA
CACTGCGGCCAACTTACTTCTGACAACGATCGGAGGACCGAAGGAGCTAACCGCTTTTTTGCACAACATG
GGGGATCATGTAACTCGCCTTGATCGTTGGGAACCGGAGCTGAATGAAGCCATACCAAACGACGAGCGTG
ACACCACGATGCCTGTAGCAATGGCAACAACGTTGCGCAAACTATTAACTGGCGAACTACTTACTCTAGC
TTCCCGGCAACAATTAATAGACTGGATGGAGGCGGATAAAGTTGCAGGACCACTTCTGCGCTCGGCCCTT
CCGGCTGGCTGGTTTATTGCTGATAAATCTGGAGCCGGTGAGCGTGGGTCTCGCGGTATCATTGCAGCAC
TGGGGCCAGATGGTAAGCCCTCCCGTATCGTAGTTATCTACACGACGGGGAGTCAGGCAACTATGGATGA
ACGAAATAGACAGATCGCTGAGATAGGTGCCTCACTGATTAAGCATTGGTAACTGTCAGACCAAGTTTAC
TCATATATACTTTAGATTGATTTAAAACTTCATTTTTAATTTAAAAGGATCTAGGTGAAGATCCTTTTTG
ATAATCTCATGACCAAAATCCCTTAACGTGAGTTTTCGTTCCACTGAGCGTCAGACCCCGTAGAAAAGAT
CAAAGGATCTTCTTGAGATCCTTTTTTTCTGCGCGTAATCTGCTGCTTGCAAACAAAAAAACCACCGCTA
CCAGCGGTGGTTTGTTTGCCGGATCAAGAGCTACCAACTCTTTTTCCGAAGGTAACTGGCTTCAGCAGAG
CGCAGATACCAAATACTGTCCTTCTAGTGTAGCCGTAGTTAGGCCACCACTTCAAGAACTCTGTAGCACC
GCCTACATACCTCGCTCTGCTAATCCTGTTACCAGTGGCTGCTGCCAGTGGCGATAAGTCGTGTCTTACC
GGGTTGGACTCAAGACGATAGTTACCGGATAAGGCGCAGCGGTCGGGCTGAACGGGGGGTTCGTGCACAC
AGCCCAGCTTGGAGCGAACGACCTACACCGAACTGAGATACCTACAGCGTGAGCTATGAGAAAGCGCCAC
GCTTCCCGAAGGGAGAAAGGCGGACAGGTATCCGGTAAGCGGCAGGGTCGGAACAGGAGAGCGCACGAGG
GAGCTTCCAGGGGGAAACGCCTGGTATCTTTATAGTCCTGTCGGGTTTCGCCACCTCTGACTTGAGCGTC
GATTTTTGTGATGCTCGTCAGGGGGGCGGAGCCTATGGAAAAACGCCAGCAACGCGGCCTTTTTACGGTT
CCTGGCCTTTTGCTGGCCTTTTGCTCACATGTTCTTTCCTGCGTTATCCCCTGATTCTGTGGATAACCGT
ATTACCGCCTTTGAGTGAGCTGATACCGCTCGCCGCAGCCGAACGACCGAGCGCAGCGAGTCAGTGAGCG
AGGAAGCGGAAGAGCGCCCAATACGCAAACCGCCTCTCCCCGCGCGTTGGCCGATTCATTAATGCAGCTG
GCACGACAGGTTTCCCGACTGGAAAGCGGGCAGTGAGCGCAACGCAATTAATGTGAGTTAGCTCACTCAT
TAGGCACCCCAGGCTTTACACTTTATGCTTCCGGCTCGTATGTTGTGTGGAATTGTGAGCGGATAACAAT
TTCACACAGGAAACAGCTATGACCATGATTACGCCAAGCGCGCAATTAACCCTCACTAAAGGGAACAAAA
GCTGGAGCTGCAAGCTTGGCCATTGCATACGTTGTATCCATATCATAATATGTACATTTATATTGGCTCA
TGTCCAACATTACCGCCATGTTGACATTGATTATTGACTAGTTATTAATAGTAATCAATTACGGGGTCAT
TAGTTCATAGCCCATATATGGAGTTCCGCGTTACATAACTTACGGTAAATGGCCCGCCTGGCTGACCGCC
CAACGACCCCCGCCCATTGACGTCAATAATGACGTATGTTCCCATAGTAACGCCAATAGGGACTTTCCAT
TGACGTCAATGGGTGGAGTATTTACGGTAAACTGCCCACTTGGCAGTACATCAAGTGTATCATATGCCAA
GTACGCCCCCTATTGACGTCAATGACGGTAAATGGCCCGCCTGGCATTATGCCCAGTACATGACCTTATG
GGACTTTCCTACTTGGCAGTACATCTACGTATTAGTCATCGCTATTACCATGGTGATGCGGTTTTGGCAG
TACATCAATGGGCGTGGATAGCGGTTTGACTCACGGGGATTTCCAAGTCTCCACCCCATTGACGTCAATG
GGAGTTTGTTTTGGCACCAAAATCAACGGGACTTTCCAAAATGTCGTAACAACTCCGCCCCATTGACGCA
AATGGGCGGTAGGCGTGTACGGTGGGAGGTCTATATAAGCAGAGCTCGTTTAGTGAACCGGGGTCTCTCT
GGTTAGACCAGATCTGAGCCTGGGAGCTCTCTGGCTAACTAGGGAACCCACTGCTTAAGCCTCAATAAAG
CTTGCCTTGAGTGCTTCAAGTAGTGTGTGCCCGTCTGTTGTGTGACTCTGGTAACTAGAGATCCCTCAGA
CCCTTTTAGTCAGTGTGGAAAATCTCTAGCAGTGGCGCCCGAACAGGGACCTGAAAGCGAAAGGGAAACC
AGAGCTCTCTCGACGCAGGACTCGGCTTGCTGAAGCGCGCACGGCAAGAGGCGAGGGGCGGCGACTGGTG
AGTACGCCAAAAATTTTGACTAGCGGAGGCTAGAAGGAGAGAGATGGGTGCGAGAGCGTCAGTATTAAGC
GGGGGAGAATTAGATCGCGATGGGAAAAAATTCGGTTAAGGCCAGGGGGAAAGAAAAAATATAAATTAAA
ACATATAGTATGGGCAAGCAGGGAGCTAGAACGATTCGCAGTTAATCCTGGCCTGTTAGAAACATCAGAA
GGCTGTAGACAAATACTGGGACAGCTACAACCATCCCTTCAGACAGGATCAGAAGAACTTAGATCATTAT
ATAATACAGTAGCAACCCTCTATTGTGTGCATCAAAGGATAGAGATAAAAGACACCAAGGAAGCTTTAGA
CAAGATAGAGGAAGAGCAAAACAAAAGTAAGACCACCGCACAGCAAGCGGCCGCTGATCTTCAGACCTGG
AGGAGGAGATATGAGGGACAATTGGAGAAGTGAATTATATAAATATAAAGTAGTAAAAATTGAACCATTA
GGAGTAGCACCCACCAAGGCAAAGAGAAGAGTGGTGCAGAGAGAAAAAAGAGCAGTGGGAATAGGAGCTT
TGTTCCTTGGGTTCTTGGGAGCAGCAGGAAGCACTATGGGCGCAGCCTCAATGACGCTGACGGTACAGGC
CAGACAATTATTGTCTGGTATAGTGCAGCAGCAGAACAATTTGCTGAGGGCTATTGAGGCGCAACAGCAT
CTGTTGCAACTCACAGTCTGGGGCATCAAGCAGCTCCAGGCAAGAATCCTGGCTGTGGAAAGATACCTAA
AGGATCAACAGCTCCTGGGGATTTGGGGTTGCTCTGGAAAACTCATTTGCACCACTGCTGTGCCTTGGAA
TGCTAGTTGGAGTAATAAATCTCTGGAACAGATTTGGAATCACACGACCTGGATGGAGTGGGACAGAGAA
ATTAACAATTACACAAGCTTAATACACTCCTTAATTGAAGAATCGCAAAACCAGCAAGAAAAGAATGAAC
AAGAATTATTGGAATTAGATAAATGGGCAAGTTTGTGGAATTGGTTTAACATAACAAATTGGCTGTGGTA
TATAAAATTATTCATAATGATAGTAGGAGGCTTGGTAGGTTTAAGAATAGTTTTTGCTGTACTTTCTATA
GTGAATAGAGTTAGGCAGGGATATTCACCATTATCGTTTCAGACCCACCTCCCAACCCCGAGGGGACCCG
ACAGGCCCGAAGGAATAGAAGAAGAAGGTGGAGAGAGAGACAGAGACAGATCCATTCGATTAGTGAACGG
ATCTCGACGGTATCGGTTAACTTTTAAAAGAAAAGGGGGGATTGGGGGGTACAGTGCAGGGGAAAGAATA
GTAGACATAATAGCAACAGACATACAAACTAAAGAATTACAAAAACAAATTACAAAAATTCAAAATTTTA
TCGATCACGAGACTAGCCTCGAGAAGCTTGATATCGAATTCAAAAAAGACGGCGCTAGGATCATCGAGAC
GGTACCGTCTCCGATGATCCTAGCGCCGTCAAACAAGGCTTTTCTCCAAGGGATATTTATAGTCTCAAAA
CACACAATTACTTTACAGTTAGGGTGAGTTTCCTTTTGTGCTGTTTTTTAAAATAATAATTTAGTATTTG
TATCTCTTATAGAAATCCAAGCCTATCATGTAAAATGTAGCTAGTATTAAAAAGAACAGATTATCTGTCT
TTTATCGCACATTAAGCCTCTATAGTTACTAGGAAATATTATATGCAAATTAACCGGGGCAGGGGAGTAG
CCGAGCTTCTCCCACAAGTCTGTGCGAGGGGGCCGGCGCGGGCCTAGAGATGGCGGCGTCGGATGGATCC
ACTAGTTCTAGAGCGGCCATCGAATTCCCACGGGGTTGGGGTTGCGCCTTTTCCAAGGCAGCCCTGGGTT
TGCGCAGGGACGCGGCTGCTCTGGGCGTGGTTCCGGGAAACGCAGCGGCGCCGACCCTGGGTCTCGCACA
TTCTTCACGTCCGTTCGCAGCGTCACCCGGATCTTCGCCGCTACCCTTGTGGGCCCCCCGGCGACGCTTC
CTGCTCCGCCCCTAAGTCGGGAAGGTTCCTTGCGGTTCGCGGCGTGCCGGACGTGACAAACGGAAGCCGC
ACGACTCACTAGTACCCTCGCAGACGGACAGCGCCAGGGAGCAATGGCAGCGCGCCGACCGCGATGGGCT
GTGGCCAATAGCGGCTGCTCAGCGGGGCGCGCCGAGAGCAGCGGCCGGGAAGGGGCGGTGCGGGAGGCGG
GGTGTGGGGCGGTAGTGTGGGCCCTGTTCCTGCCCGCGCGGTGTTCCGCATTCTGCAAGCCTCCGGAGCG
CACGTCGGCAGTCGGCTCCCTCGTTGACCGAATCACCGACCTCTCTCCCCAGGGGGATCCACCGGTCGCC
ACCATGGTGAGCAAGGGCGAGGAGCTGTTCACCGGGGTGGTGCCCATCCTGGTCGAGCTGGACGGCGACG
TAAACGGCCACAAGTTCAGCGTGTCCGGCGAGGGCGAGGGCGATGCCACCTACGGCAAGCTGACCCTGAA
GTTCATCTGCACCACCGGCAAGCTGCCCGTGCCCTGGCCCACCCTCGTGACCACCCTGACCTACGGCGTG
CAGTGCTTCAGCCGCTACCCCGACCACATGAAGCAGCACGACTTCTTCAAGTCCGCCATGCCCGAAGGCT
ACGTCCAGGAGCGCACCATCTTCTTCAAGGACGACGGCAACTACAAGACCCGCGCCGAGGTGAAGTTCGA
GGGCGACACCCTGGTGAACCGCATCGAGCTGAAGGGCATCGACTTCAAGGAGGACGGCAACATCCTGGGG
CACAAGCTGGAGTACAACTACAACAGCCACAACGTCTATATCATGGCCGACAAGCAGAAGAACGGCATCA
AGGTGAACTTCAAGATCCGCCACAACATCGAGGACGGCAGCGTGCAGCTCGCCGACCACTACCAGCAGAA
CACCCCCATCGGCGACGGCCCCGTGCTGCTGCCCGACAACCACTACCTGAGCACCCAGTCCGCCCTGAGC
AAAGACCCCAACGAGAAGCGCGATCACATGGTCCTGCTGGAGTTCGTGACCGCCGCCGGGATCACTCTCG
GCATGGACGAGCTGTACAAGTAAAGCGGCCGCGTCGACAATCAACCTCTGGATTACAAAATTTGTGAAAG
ATTGACTGGTATTCTTAACTATGTTGCTCCTTTTACGCTATGTGGATACGCTGCTTTAATGCCTTTGTAT
CATGCTATTGCTTCCCGTATGGCTTTCATTTTCTCCTCCTTGTATAAATCCTGGTTGCTGTCTCTTTATG
AGGAGTTGTGGCCCGTTGTCAGGCAACGTGGCGTGGTGTGCACTGTGTTTGCTGACGCAACCCCCACTGG
TTGGGGCATTGCCACCACCTGTCAGCTCCTTTCCGGGACTTTCGCTTTCCCCCTCCCTATTGCCACGGCG
GAACTCATCGCCGCCTGCCTTGCCCGCTGCTGGACAGGGGCTCGGCTGTTGGGCACTGACAATTCCGTGG
TGTTGTCGGGGAAGCTGACGTCCTTTCCATGGCTGCTCGCCTGTGTTGCCACCTGGATTCTGCGCGGGAC
GTCCTTCTGCTACGTCCCTTCGGCCCTCAATCCAGCGGACCTTCCTTCCCGCGGCCTGCTGCCGGCTCTG
CGGCCTCTTCCGCGTCTTCGCCTTCGCCCTCAGACGAGTCGGATCTCCCTTTGGGCCGCCTCCCCGCCTG
GAATTCGAGCTCGGTACCTTTAAGACCAATGACTTACAAGGCAGCTGTAGATCTTAGCCACTTTTTAAAA
GAAAAGGGGGGACTGGAAGGGCTAATTCACTCCCAACGAAGACAAGATCTGCTTTTTGCTTGTACTGGGT
CTCTCTGGTTAGACCAGATCTGAGCCTGGGAGCTCTCTGGCTAACTAGGGAACCCACTGCTTAAGCCTCA
ATAAAGCTTGCCTTGAGTGCTTCAAGTAGTGTGTGCCCGTCTGTTGTGTGACTCTGGTAACTAGAGATCC
CTCAGACCCTTTTAGTCAGTGTGGAAAATCTCTAGCAGTAGTAGTTCATGTCATCTTATTATTCAGTATT
TATAACTTGCAAAGAAATGAATATCAGAGAGTGAGAGGAACTTGTTTATTGCAGCTTATAATGGTTACAA
ATAAAGCAATAGCATCACAAATTTCACAAATAAAGCATTTTTTTCACTGCATTCTAGTTGTGGTTTGTCC
AAACTCATCAATGTATCTTATCATGTCTGGCTCTAGCTATCCCGCCCCTAACTCCGCCCAGTTCCGCCCA
TTCTCCGCCCCATGGCTGACTAATTTTTTTTATTTATGCAGAGGCCGAGGCCGCCTCGGCCTCTGAGCTA
TTCCAGAAGTAGTGAGGAGGCTTTTTTGGAGGCCTAGGCTTTTGCGTCGAGACGTACCCAATTCGCCCTA
TAGTGAGTCGTATTACGCGCGCTCACTGGCCGTCGTTTTACAACGTCGTGACTGGGAAAACCCTGGCGTT
ACCCAACTTAATCGCCTTGCAGCACATCCCCCTTTCGCCAGCTGGCGTAATAGCGAAGAGGCCCGCACCG
ATCGCCCTTCCCAACAGTTGCGCAGCCTGAATGGCGAATGGCGCG
[124 nt withheld, positions 7676-7799]
C
[91 nt withheld, positions 7801-7891]
A
[49 nt withheld, positions 7893-7941]
CCTTTGACGTTGGAGTCCACGTTCTTT
[37 nt withheld, positions 7969-8005]
ACCCTATCTCGGTCTATTCTTTTGATTTATAAGGGATTTTGCCGATTTCGGCCTATTGGTTAAAAAATGA
GCTGATTTAACAAAAATTTAACGCGAATTTTAACAAAATATTAACGTTTACAATTTCC
