>Addgene plasmid #46623 | AB.pCCL.sin.cPPT.U6.miR-505-Decoy.hPGK.GFP.WPRE | addgene partial sequence | sequence record 67139 | pBluescript-SK 5'-tctagaactagtggatc-3'
CCGCGCCGGCCCCCTCGCACAGACTTGTGGGAGAAGCTCGGCTACTCCCCTGCCCCGGTTAATTTGCATA
TAATATTTCCTAGTAACTATAGAGGCTTAATGTGCGATAAAAGACAGATAATCTGTTCTTTTTAATACTA
GCTACATTTTACATGATAGGCTTGGATTTCTATAAGAGATACAAATACTAAATTATTATTTTAAAAAACA
GCACAAAAGGAAACTCACCCTAACTGTAAAGTAATTGTGTGTTTTGAGACTATAAATATCCCTTGGAGAA
AAGCCTTGTTTGACGGCGCTAGGATCATCAACAGAAAACCAGCTTGTGTTGACGCAAGTATTCTGGTCAC
AGAATACAACAGAAAACCAGCTTGTGTTGACGCAAGATGATCCTAGCGCCGTCTTTTTTGAATTCGATAT
CAAGCTTCTCGAGGCTAGTCTCGTGATCGATAAAATTTTGAATTTTTGTAATTTGTTTTTGTAATTCTTT
AGTTTGTATGTCTGTTGCTATTATGTCTACTATTCTTTCCCCTGCACTGTACCCCCCAATCCCCCCTTTT
CTTTTAAAAGTTAACCGATACCGTCGAGATCCGTTCACTAATCGAATGGATCTGTCTCTGTCTCTCTCTC
CACCTTCTTCTTCTATTCCTTCGGGCCTGTCGGGTCCCCTCGGGG
