[The description below was written by a language model from this plasmid's Addgene catalogue record.]
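Description:
AB.pCCL.sin.cPPT.U6.miR-505-Decoy.hPGK.GFP.WPRE is a self-inactivating (SIN) lentiviral transfer vector built on the pCCL backbone (about 8.2 kb without insert) and designed to inhibit the activity of microRNA miR-505 in transduced cells. It is maintained in bacteria as a high-copy plasmid under ampicillin selection, in a recombination-deficient strain of the kind commonly used to stabilise the repeated LTR sequences of lentiviral plasmids. No drug selection marker for mammalian cells is recorded; transduced cells are identified by eGFP fluorescence.

The vector carries two independent expression units. A human U6 RNA polymerase III promoter drives an 81 bp miR-505 decoy insert (listed as mouse), which was cloned through BsmBI sites that were destroyed in the process. A decoy transcript of this type presents target sites for the microRNA and, when expressed at high level, is intended to sequester it away from its endogenous targets. The exact number and design of the sites in this insert are not stated in the record. Downstream, the human PGK promoter drives GFP as a marker of transduction. The central polypurine tract (cPPT) promotes nuclear import of the viral genome and improves transduction efficiency, and the WPRE enhances transcript stability and expression. The SIN design means the integrated provirus lacks LTR promoter activity, so expression depends on the internal U6 and PGK promoters.

The construct belongs to a collection of microRNA sensor and decoy vectors developed for high-throughput assessment of microRNA activity and function. It is suited to stable loss-of-function studies of miR-505, either individually or in pooled screens.
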