Addgene plasmid #46623: AB.pCCL.sin.cPPT.U6.miR-505-Decoy.hPGK.GFP.WPRE
Depositing lab: Brian Brown. Depositing organization: Icahn School of Medicine at Mount Sinai. Publication: High-throughput assessment of microRNA activity and function using microRNA sensor and decoy libraries. Mullokandov G, Baccarini A, Ruzo A, Jayaprakash AD, Tung N, Israelow B, Evans MJ, Sachidanandam R, Brown BD. Nat Methods. 2012 Jul 1;9(8):840-6. doi: 10.1038/nmeth.2078. PubMed 22751203.
Backbone
  Vector backbone: AB.pCCLsin.PPT.U6.hPGK.GFP.wpre
  Backbone size w/o insert (bp): 8233
  Vector type: Lentiviral
  Selectable markers: eGFP
Growth in bacteria
  Bacterial resistance: Ampicillin, 100 μg/mL
  Growth temperature: 37°C
  Growth strain: Stbl3
  Copy number: High Copy
Gene/Insert
  Gene/Insert name: miR-505 Decoy (alt name: 8264)
  Species: M. musculus (mouse)
  Insert size (bp): 81
  Promoter: hU6
  Cloning method: Restriction Enzyme; 5′ cloning site BsmBI (destroyed during cloning); 3′ cloning site BsmBI (destroyed during cloning)
  Sequencing primers: 5′ CATAATAGCAACAGACATAC; 3′ pBluescriptSK_primer
Terms and licenses: Academic/Nonprofit Terms; Industry Terms: Not Available to Industry
Depositor comments: Depositor Website: http://www.mountsinai.org/profiles/brian-d-brown/ Please cite Mullokandov, Baccarini, Ruzo et al. Nature Methods 2013.
How to cite: AB.pCCL.sin.cPPT.U6.miR-505-Decoy.hPGK.GFP.WPRE was a gift from Brian Brown (Addgene plasmid # 46623 ; http://n2t.net/addgene:46623 ; RRID:Addgene_46623)
